>Addgene plasmid #148123 | pcDNA3.1-MS2-HA-HshnRNPH1_185-449-del291-361_Z | depositor full sequence | sequence record 290570 | Full Sequence
GACGGATCGGGAGATCTCCCGATCCCCTATGGTGCACTCTCAGTACAATCTGCTCTGATGCCGCATAGTT
AAGCCAGTATCTGCTCCCTGCTTGTGTGTTGGAGGTCGCTGAGTAGTGCGCGAGCAAAATTTAAGCTACA
ACAAGGCAAGGCTTGACCGACAATTGCATGAAGAATCTGCTTAGGGTTAGGCGTTTTGCGCTGCTTCGCG
ATGTACGGGCCAGATATACGCGTTGACATTGATTATTGACTAGTTATTAATAGTAATCAATTACGGGGTC
ATTAGTTCATAGCCCATATATGGAGTTCCGCGTTACATAACTTACGGTAAATGGCCCGCCTGGCTGACCG
CCCAACGACCCCCGCCCATTGACGTCAATAATGACGTATGTTCCCATAGTAACGCCAATAGGGACTTTCC
ATTGACGTCAATGGGTGGAGTATTTACGGTAAACTGCCCACTTGGCAGTACATCAAGTGTATCATATGCC
AAGTACGCCCCCTATTGACGTCAATGACGGTAAATGGCCCGCCTGGCATTATGCCCAGTACATGACCTTA
TGGGACTTTCCTACTTGGCAGTACATCTACGTATTAGTCATCGCTATTACCATGGTGATGCGGTTTTGGC
AGTACATCAATGGGCGTGGATAGCGGTTTGACTCACGGGGATTTCCAAGTCTCCACCCCATTGACGTCAA
TGGGAGTTTGTTTTGGCACCAAAATCAACGGGACTTTCCAAAATGTCGTAACAACTCCGCCCCATTGACG
CAAATGGGCGGTAGGCGTGTACGGTGGGAGGTCTATATAAGCAGAGCTCTCTGGCTAACTAGAGAACCCA
CTGCTTACTGGCTTATCGAAATTAATACGACTCACTATAGGGAGACCCAAGCTTGCCACCATGGCTTCTA
ACTTTACTCAGTTCGTTCTCGTCGACAATGGCGGAACTGGCGACGTGACTGTCGCCCCAAGCAACTTCGC
TAACGGGGTCGCTGAATGGATCAGCTCTAACTCGCGATCACAGGCTTACAAAGTAACCTGTAGCGTTCGT
CAGAGCTCTGCGCAGAATCGCAAATACACCATCAAAGTCGAGGTGCCTAAAGTGGCAACCCAGACTGTTG
GTGGTGAAGAGCTTCCTGTAGCCGGATGGAGATCTTACTTAAATATGGAACTAACCATTCCAATTTTCGC
CACGAATTCCGACTGCGAGCTTATTGTTAAGGCAATGCAAGGTCTCCTAAAAGATGGAAACCCGATTCCC
TCGGCCATCGCGGCCAACTCCGGCATCTACGGAGGTGGAGGTGGATCTGGTGGATCTCCTCCACATATGG
CTTACCCATACGATGTTCCAGATTACGCTCCTCCAAAGCTTGGATCCAAGAGCAGTAGAGCTGAAGTTAG
AACTCATTATGATCCACCACGAAAGCTTATGGCCATGCAGCGGCCAGGTCCTTATGACAGACCTGGGGCT
GGTAGAGGGTATAACAGCATTGGCAGAGGAGCTGGCTTTGAGAGGATGAGGCGTGGTGCTTATGGTGGAG
GCTATGGAGGCTATGATGATTACAATGGCTATAATGATGGCTATGGATTTGGGTCAGATAGATTTGGAAG
AGACCTCAATTACTGTTTTTCAGGAATGTCTGATCACAGATACGGGGATGGTGGCTCTACTTTCCAGAGC
ACAACAGGACACTGTAATTCTACAGCAGGAGCAAGCGGTGGTGCTTACGAACACAGATATGTAGAACTCT
TCTTGAATTCTACAGCAGGAGCAAGCGGTGGTGCTTATGGTAGCCAAATGATGGGAGGCATGGGCTTGTC
AAACCAGTCCAGCTACGGGGGCCCAGCTAGCCAGCAGCTGAGTGGGGGTTACGGAGGCGGCTACGGTGGC
CAGAGCAGCATGAGTGGATACGACCAAGTTTTACAGGAAAACTCCAGTGATTTTCAATCAAACATTGCAT
AGCTCGAGTCTAGAGCGGCCGCCTAGAGGGCCCTATTCTATAGTGTCACCTAAATGCTAGAGCTCGCTGA
TCAGCCTCGACTGTGCCTTCTAGTTGCCAGCCATCTGTTGTTTGCCCCTCCCCCGTGCCTTCCTTGACCC
TGGAAGGTGCCACTCCCACTGTCCTTTCCTAATAAAATGAGGAAATTGCATCGCATTGTCTGAGTAGGTG
TCATTCTATTCTGGGGGGTGGGGTGGGGCAGGACAGCAAGGGGGAGGATTGGGAAGACAATAGCAGGCAT
GCTGGGGATGCGGTGGGCTCTATGGCTTCTGAGGCGGAAAGAACCAGCTGGGGCTCTAGGGGGTATCCCC
[124 nt withheld, positions 2311-2434]
C
[91 nt withheld, positions 2436-2526]
A
[49 nt withheld, positions 2528-2576]
CCTTTGACGTTGGAGTCCACGTTCTTT
[37 nt withheld, positions 2604-2640]
ACCCTATCTCGGTCTATTCTTTTGATTTATAAGGGATTTTGCCGATTTCGGCCTATTGGTTAAAAAATGA
GCTGATTTAACAAAAATTTAACGCGAATTAATTCTGTGGAATGTGTGTCAGTTAGGGTGTGGAAAGTCCC
CAGGCTCCCCAGCAGGCAGAAGTATGCAAAGCATGCATCTCAATTAGTCAGCAACCAGGTGTGGAAAGTC
CCCAGGCTCCCCAGCAGGCAGAAGTATGCAAAGCATGCATCTCAATTAGTCAGCAACCATAGTCCCGCCC
CTAACTCCGCCCATCCCGCCCCTAACTCCGCCCAGTTCCGCCCATTCTCCGCCCCATGGCTGACTAATTT
TTTTTATTTATGCAGAGGCCGAGGCCGCCTCTGCCTCTGAGCTATTCCAGAAGTAGTGAGGAGGCTTTTT
TGGAGGCCTAGGCTTTTGCAAAAAGCTCCCGGGAGCTTGTATATCCATTTTCGGATCTGATCAAGAGACA
GGATGAGGATCGTTTCGCATGATTGAACAAGATGGATTGCACGCAGGTTCTCCGGCCGCTTGGGTGGAGA
GGCTATTCGGCTATGACTGGGCACAACAGACAATCGGCTGCTCTGATGCCGCCGTGTTCCGGCTGTCAGC
GCAGGGGCGCCCGGTTCTTTTTGTCAAGACCGACCTGTCCGGTGCCCTGAATGAACTGCAGGACGAGGCA
GCGCGGCTATCGTGGCTGGCCACGACGGGCGTTCCTTGCGCAGCTGTGCTCGACGTTGTCACTGAAGCGG
GAAGGGACTGGCTGCTATTGGGCGAAGTGCCGGGGCAGGATCTCCTGTCATCTCACCTTGCTCCTGCCGA
GAAAGTATCCATCATGGCTGATGCAATGCGGCGGCTGCATACGCTTGATCCGGCTACCTGCCCATTCGAC
CACCAAGCGAAACATCGCATCGAGCGAGCACGTACTCGGATGGAAGCCGGTCTTGTCGATCAGGATGATC
TGGACGAAGAGCATCAGGGGCTCGCGCCAGCCGAACTGTTCGCCAGGCTCAAGGCGCGCATGCCCGACGG
CGAGGATCTCGTCGTGACCCATGGCGATGCCTGCTTGCCGAATATCATGGTGGAAAATGGCCGCTTTTCT
GGATTCATCGACTGTGGCCGGCTGGGTGTGGCGGACCGCTATCAGGACATAGCGTTGGCTACCCGTGATA
TTGCTGAAGAGCTTGGCGGCGAATGGGCTGACCGCTTCCTCGTGCTTTACGGTATCGCCGCTCCCGATTC
GCAGCGCATCGCCTTCTATCGCCTTCTTGACGAGTTCTTCTGAGCGGGACTCTGGGGTTCGAAATGACCG
ACCAAGCGACGCCCAACCTGCCATCACGAGATTTCGATTCCACCGCCGCCTTCTATGAAAGGTTGGGCTT
CGGAATCGTTTTCCGGGACGCCGGCTGGATGATCCTCCAGCGCGGGGATCTCATGCTGGAGTTCTTCGCC
CACCCCAACTTGTTTATTGCAGCTTATAATGGTTACAAATAAAGCAATAGCATCACAAATTTCACAAATA
AAGCATTTTTTTCACTGCATTCTAGTTGTGGTTTGTCCAAACTCATCAATGTATCTTATCATGTCTGTAT
ACCGTCGACCTCTAGCTAGAGCTTGGCGTAATCATGGTCATAGCTGTTTCCTGTGTGAAATTGTTATCCG
CTCACAATTCCACACAACATACGAGCCGGAAGCATAAAGTGTAAAGCCTGGGGTGCCTAATGAGTGAGCT
AACTCACATTAATTGCGTTGCGCTCACTGCCCGCTTTCCAGTCGGGAAACCTGTCGTGCCAGCTGCATTA
ATGAATCGGCCAACGCGCGGGGAGAGGCGGTTTGCGTATTGGGCGCTCTTCCGCTTCCTCGCTCACTGAC
TCGCTGCGCTCGGTCGTTCGGCTGCGGCGAGCGGTATCAGCTCACTCAAAGGCGGTAATACGGTTATCCA
CAGAATCAGGGGATAACGCAGGAAAGAACATGTGAGCAAAAGGCCAGCAAAAGGCCAGGAACCGTAAAAA
GGCCGCGTTGCTGGCGTTTTTCCATAGGCTCCGCCCCCCTGACGAGCATCACAAAAATCGACGCTCAAGT
CAGAGGTGGCGAAACCCGACAGGACTATAAAGATACCAGGCGTTTCCCCCTGGAAGCTCCCTCGTGCGCT
CTCCTGTTCCGACCCTGCCGCTTACCGGATACCTGTCCGCCTTTCTCCCTTCGGGAAGCGTGGCGCTTTC
TCATAGCTCACGCTGTAGGTATCTCAGTTCGGTGTAGGTCGTTCGCTCCAAGCTGGGCTGTGTGCACGAA
CCCCCCGTTCAGCCCGACCGCTGCGCCTTATCCGGTAACTATCGTCTTGAGTCCAACCCGGTAAGACACG
ACTTATCGCCACTGGCAGCAGCCACTGGTAACAGGATTAGCAGAGCGAGGTATGTAGGCGGTGCTACAGA
GTTCTTGAAGTGGTGGCCTAACTACGGCTACACTAGAAGAACAGTATTTGGTATCTGCGCTCTGCTGAAG
CCAGTTACCTTCGGAAAAAGAGTTGGTAGCTCTTGATCCGGCAAACAAACCACCGCTGGTAGCGGTTTTT
TTGTTTGCAAGCAGCAGATTACGCGCAGAAAAAAAGGATCTCAAGAAGATCCTTTGATCTTTTCTACGGG
GTCTGACGCTCAGTGGAACGAAAACTCACGTTAAGGGATTTTGGTCATGAGATTATCAAAAAGGATCTTC
ACCTAGATCCTTTTAAATTAAAAATGAAGTTTTAAATCAATCTAAAGTATATATGAGTAAACTTGGTCTG
ACAGTTACCAATGCTTAATCAGTGAGGCACCTATCTCAGCGATCTGTCTATTTCGTTCATCCATAGTTGC
CTGACTCCCCGTCGTGTAGATAACTACGATACGGGAGGGCTTACCATCTGGCCCCAGTGCTGCAATGATA
CCGCGAGACCCACGCTCACCGGCTCCAGATTTATCAGCAATAAACCAGCCAGCCGGAAGGGCCGAGCGCA
GAAGTGGTCCTGCAACTTTATCCGCCTCCATCCAGTCTATTAATTGTTGCCGGGAAGCTAGAGTAAGTAG
TTCGCCAGTTAATAGTTTGCGCAACGTTGTTGCCATTGCTACAGGCATCGTGGTGTCACGCTCGTCGTTT
GGTATGGCTTCATTCAGCTCCGGTTCCCAACGATCAAGGCGAGTTACATGATCCCCCATGTTGTGCAAAA
AAGCGGTTAGCTCCTTCGGTCCTCCGATCGTTGTCAGAAGTAAGTTGGCCGCAGTGTTATCACTCATGGT
TATGGCAGCACTGCATAATTCTCTTACTGTCATGCCATCCGTAAGATGCTTTTCTGTGACTGGTGAGTAC
TCAACCAAGTCATTCTGAGAATAGTGTATGCGGCGACCGAGTTGCTCTTGCCCGGCGTCAATACGGGATA
ATACCGCGCCACATAGCAGAACTTTAAAAGTGCTCATCATTGGAAAACGTTCTTCGGGGCGAAAACTCTC
AAGGATCTTACCGCTGTTGAGATCCAGTTCGATGTAACCCACTCGTGCACCCAACTGATCTTCAGCATCT
TTTACTTTCACCAGCGTTTCTGGGTGAGCAAAAACAGGAAGGCAAAATGCCGCAAAAAAGGGAATAAGGG
CGACACGGAAATGTTGAATACTCATACTCTTCCTTTTTCAATATTATTGAAGCATTTATCAGGGTTATTG
TCTCATGAGCGGATACATATTTGAATGTATTTAGAAAAATAAACAAATAGGGGTTCCGCGCACATTTCCC
CGAAAAGTGCCACCTGACGTC
Features (pLannotate 1.2.2; 23 found; start..end, strand, type, name):
     28..80      -  misc_feature   bom (fragment): basis of mobility region from pBR322
    235..614     +  enhancer       CMV enhancer: human cytomegalovirus immediate early enhancer
    615..818     +  promoter       CMV promoter: human cytomegalovirus (CMV) immediate early promoter
    814..847     +  LTR            5' LTR (truncated) (fragment): truncated 5' long terminal repeat (LTR) from HIV-1
    863..881     +  promoter       T7 promoter: promoter for bacteriophage T7 RNA polymerase
    904..1290    +  CDS            MS2: bacteriophage MS2 coat protein binds to a specific stem-loop structure in the viral RNA (Peabody, 1993)
   1333..1359    +  CDS            3xHA (fragment): three tandem HA epitope tags
   1378..1959    +  CDS            HNRNPH1 (fragment): HNRH1_HUMAN - Also known as HNRPH, HNRPH1. Experimental evidence at protein level: Swiss-Prot protein existence level 1. This protein is a component of the heterogeneous nuclear ribonucleoprotein (hnRNP) complexes which provide the substrate for the processing events that pre-mRNAs undergo before becoming functional, translatable mRNAs in the cytoplasm. Mediates pre-mRNA alternative splicing regulation. Inhibits, together with CUGBP1, insulin receptor (IR) pre-mRNA exon 11 inclusion in myoblast. Binds to the IR RNA. Binds poly(RG). From Homo sapiens (Human).
   1997..2015    -  promoter       SP6 promoter: promoter for bacteriophage SP6 RNA polymerase
   2041..2265    +  polyA_signal   bGH poly(A) signal: bovine growth hormone polyadenylation signal
   2269..2290    +  promoter       SV40 promoter (fragment): SV40 enhancer and early promoter
   2311..2739    +  rep_origin     f1 ori (sequence partly withheld): f1 bacteriophage origin of replication; arrow indicates direction of (+) strand synthesis
   2753..3082    +  promoter       SV40 promoter: SV40 enhancer and early promoter
   3149..3940    +  CDS            neo: KKA2_KLEPN - Also known as kan, nptII. Experimental evidence at protein level: Swiss-Prot protein existence level 1. Resistance to kanamycin, neomycin, paromomycin, ribostamycin, butirosin and gentamicin B. From Klebsiella pneumoniae.
   3964..4122    +  CDS            ble (fragment): BLE_KLEPN - Experimental evidence at protein level: Swiss-Prot protein existence level 1. Binding protein with a strong affinity to the bleomycin family of antibiotics. Binds to CL990; an antimitotic-antibiotic compound. From Klebsiella pneumoniae.
   4117..4238    +  polyA_signal   SV40 poly(A) signal: SV40 polyadenylation signal
   4311..4327    -  protein_bind   lac operator: The lac repressor binds to the lac operator to inhibit transcription in E. coli. This inhibition can be relieved by adding lactose or isopropyl-β-D-thiogalactopyranoside (IPTG). lac repressor encoded by lacI
   4335..4365    -  promoter       lac promoter: promoter for the E. coli lac operon
   4380..4401    -  protein_bind   CAP binding site: CAP binding activates transcription in the presence of cAMP. E. coli catabolite activator protein
   4414..4506    -  CDS            lacI (fragment): lac repressor; lacI; The lac repressor binds to the lac operator to inhibit transcription in E. coli. This inhibition can be relieved by adding lactose or isopropyl-β-D-thiogalactopyranoside (IPTG).
   4689..5274    -  rep_origin     ori: high-copy-number ColE1/pMB1/pBR322/pUC origin of replication
   5445..6305    -  CDS            AmpR: β-lactamase; bla; confers resistance to ampicillin, carbenicillin, and related antibiotics
   6306..6410    -  promoter       AmpR promoter: bla
