[The description below was written by a language model from this plasmid's Addgene catalogue record and pLannotate feature annotations shown in this document.]
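Description:
pcDNA3.1-MS2-HA-HshnRNPH1_185-449-del291-361_Z is a 6,441-nt mammalian expression plasmid. The catalogue lists its backbone as unknown, but the name and feature layout point to a pcDNA3.1-type vector. It is propagated in E. coli at high copy from a ColE1/pUC-type origin under ampicillin selection (AmpR with its own bla promoter), and it also carries an f1 origin. An SV40 early promoter drives a neomycin phosphotransferase gene followed by an SV40 poly(A) signal, which would allow G418 selection of transfected mammalian cells. The short annotated fragments of bom, an HIV-1 LTR, ble, lacI and the lac promoter/operator region appear to be backbone remnants or partial annotation matches rather than functional modules.

The expression cassette uses the CMV immediate-early enhancer and promoter, with a bovine growth hormone polyadenylation signal downstream. T7 and SP6 promoters flank the insert. The annotated coding features, in order, are the bacteriophage MS2 coat protein, an HA epitope (annotated as a fragment of a 3xHA tag, of a length consistent with a single copy), and a fragment of human HNRNPH1. According to the name, this fragment covers residues 185–449 with an internal deletion of residues 291–361, and the record notes one silent mutation relative to the reference sequence. hnRNP H1 is a heterogeneous nuclear ribonucleoprotein component involved in pre-mRNA processing and alternative splicing regulation.

The MS2 coat protein binds a specific RNA stem-loop, so such fusions are typically used to tether a protein to a reporter transcript carrying MS2 binding sites, with the HA tag allowing detection. The record itself states only mammalian expression of this truncated protein as the purpose. The depositor sequence may be theoretical or predicted.
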