Addgene plasmid #148123: pcDNA3.1-MS2-HA-HshnRNPH1_185-449-del291-361_Z
Purpose: Mammalian Expression of HshnRNPH1_185-449-del291-361
Depositing lab: Elisa Izaurralde. Depositing organization: Max Planck Institute for Developmental Biology.
Backbone
  Vector backbone: Unknown
  Vector type: Mammalian Expression
Growth in bacteria
  Bacterial resistance: Ampicillin, 100 μg/mL
  Growth temperature: 37°C
  Growth strain: DH5alpha
  Copy number: High Copy
Gene/Insert
  Gene/Insert name: HshnRNPH1_185-449-del291-361
  Species: H. sapiens (human)
  Mutation: one silent mutation compared to the sequence given by NCBI:NM_005520.2 or Uniprot.: P31943
  Entrez Gene: HNRNPH1 (a.k.a. HNRPH, HNRPH1, NEDCDS, hnRNPH)
  Cloning method: Unknown
Terms and licenses: Academic/Nonprofit Terms; Industry Terms: Not Available to Industry
Depositor comments: Plasmids from this collection were made available to the research community and donated after the lab closed. Please note that the sequence provided by the depositing laboratory may be theoretical/predicted or based on Sanger sequencing results. There may be discrepancies between sequencing results obtained by Addgene and the depositor sequence. If an Addgene verified sequence is not available, please contact before placing your order to request that our lab fully sequence the plasmid.
How to cite: pcDNA3.1-MS2-HA-HshnRNPH1_185-449-del291-361_Z was a gift from Elisa Izaurralde (Addgene plasmid # 148123 ; http://n2t.net/addgene:148123 ; RRID:Addgene_148123)
